Addgene plasmid #72618: pSLIK 3XFLAG-wtGATA6-3XAU1 neo
Purpose: Expresses an inducible, N-terminally 3X-FLAG tagged and C-terminally 3X-AU1 tagged wtGATA6
Depositing lab: Kevin Janes. Depositing organization: University of Virginia. Publication: TNF-insulin crosstalk at the transcription factor GATA6 is revealed by a model that links signaling and transcriptomic data tensors. Chitforoushzadeh Z, Ye Z, Sheng Z, LaRue S, Fry RC, Lauffenburger DA, Janes KA. Sci Signal. 2016 Jun 7;9(431):ra59. doi: 10.1126/scisignal.aad3373. PubMed 27273097.
Backbone
  Vector backbone: PSLIKneo
  Backbone manufacturer: Addgene #25735
  Backbone size w/o insert (bp): 13286
  Total vector size (bp): 14029
  Modifications to backbone: Followed standard LR recombination protocols
  Vector type: Mammalian Expression, Lentiviral
  Selectable markers: Neomycin (select with G418)
Growth in bacteria
  Bacterial resistance: Ampicillin, 100 μg/mL
  Growth temperature: 37°C
  Growth strain: Top10
  Copy number: Unknown
Gene/Insert
  Gene/Insert name: GATA binding protein 6 (alt name: GATA6)
  Species: H. sapiens (human)
  Insert size (bp): 1917
  GenBank ID: NM_005257
  Entrez Gene: GATA6
  Promoter: TRE Tight
  Tag / fusion protein: 3XFLAG (N terminal on insert); 3XAU1 (C terminal on insert)
  Cloning method: Gateway Cloning
  Sequencing primers: 5′ CMV-F; 3′ hUBCpro-R
Terms and licenses: Academic/Nonprofit Terms; Industry Terms: Not Available to Industry
How to cite: pSLIK 3XFLAG-wtGATA6-3XAU1 neo was a gift from Kevin Janes (Addgene plasmid # 72618 ; http://n2t.net/addgene:72618 ; RRID:Addgene_72618)
