[The description below was written by a language model from this plasmid's Addgene catalogue record and pLannotate feature annotations shown in this document.]
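Description:
pSLIK 3XFLAG-wtGATA6-3XAU1 neo is an HIV-1–based lentiviral vector for doxycycline-inducible expression of wild-type human GATA6 in mammalian cells, made by Gateway LR recombination into the pSLIK-neo single-vector inducible backbone. In bacteria it is maintained through a high-copy ColE1/pUC-type origin and selected with ampicillin (AmpR). The backbone outside the viral region also carries an f1 origin and an SV40/EM7-driven bleomycin/Zeocin resistance cassette. The catalogue lists a total size of about 14.0 kb, while the annotated assembled sequence is slightly shorter at 13,935 nt.

The viral genome is transcribed from a CMV enhancer/promoter fused to a truncated 5' LTR. It contains the Ψ packaging signal, a gag fragment, the RRE for Rev-dependent nuclear export, the cPPT/CTS and a WPRE. A second truncated LTR and a bGH polyadenylation signal lie downstream.

Between the attB1 and attB2 sites left by recombination sits the tight TRE promoter (seven tet operators plus a minimal CMV promoter). It drives the GATA6 coding sequence with an N-terminal 3xFLAG tag. The record also states a C-terminal 3xAU1 tag, which the feature table does not annotate separately.

Downstream, a constitutive human ubiquitin C promoter expresses the reverse tetracycline transactivator rtTA3. An EMCV IRES links it to NeoR, so transduced cells can be selected with G418 and already contain the activator needed to switch on the TRE in the presence of doxycycline.

The construct is therefore suited to generating stable cell populations in which dual-epitope-tagged GATA6 can be induced on demand. The two tags allow each end of the protein to be detected or immunoprecipitated independently. The associated study concerns TNF–insulin signalling crosstalk at this transcription factor.
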