Features (pLannotate 1.2.2; 42 found; start..end, strand, type, name):
     31..83      -  misc_feature   bom (fragment): basis of mobility region from pBR322
    238..617     +  enhancer       CMV enhancer: human cytomegalovirus immediate early enhancer
    618..817     +  promoter       CMV promoter: human cytomegalovirus (CMV) immediate early promoter
    835..1015    +  LTR            5' LTR (truncated): truncated 5' long terminal repeat (LTR) from HIV-1
   1062..1187    +  misc_feature   HIV-1 Ψ: packaging signal of human immunodeficiency virus type 1
   1171..1534    +  CDS            HIV-1 gag (fragment): gag protein from human immunodeficiency virus 1; gag
   1680..1913    +  misc_feature   RRE: The Rev response element (RRE) of HIV-1 allows for Rev-dependent mRNA export from the nucleus to the cytoplasm.
   2290..2390    +  CDS            Rev (fragment): human immunodeficiency virus 1 (HIV-1) Rev protein; rev; enhances nuclear export of unspliced and incompletely spliced viral mRNAs
   2440..2557    +  misc_feature   cPPT/CTS: central polypurine tract and central termination sequence of HIV-1
   2614..2638    +  protein_bind   attB1: mutant version of attB; recombination site for the Gateway® BP reaction BP Clonase™
   2670..2984    +  promoter       tight TRE promoter: Tet-responsive promoter PTight, consisting of seven tet operator sequences followed by the minimal CMV promoter
   2994..3017    +  CDS            3xFLAG (fragment): three tandem FLAG® epitope tags, followed by an enterokinase cleavage site
   3018..3041    +  CDS            3xFLAG (fragment): three tandem FLAG® epitope tags, followed by an enterokinase cleavage site
   3042..3065    +  CDS            3xFLAG (fragment): three tandem FLAG® epitope tags, followed by an enterokinase cleavage site
   3066..4850    +  CDS            GATA6: GATA6_HUMAN - Experimental evidence at protein level: Swiss-Prot protein existence level 1. Transcriptional activator (PubMed:19666519, PubMed:27756709, PubMed:22750565, PubMed:22824924). Regulates SEMA3C and PLXNA2 (PubMed:19666519). Involved in gene regulation specifically in the gastric epithelium (PubMed:9315713). May regulate genes that protect epithelial cells from bacterial infection (PubMed:16968778). Involved in bone morphogenetic protein (BMP)-mediated cardiac-specific gene expression (By similarity). Binds to BMP response element (BMPRE) DNA sequences within cardiac activating regio
   4943..4967    -  protein_bind   attB2: mutant version of attB; recombination site for the Gateway® BP reaction BP Clonase™
   5017..6228    +  promoter       UbC promoter: human ubiquitin C promoter
   6287..6984    +  CDS            rtTA3 (fragment): reverse tetracycline transactivator 3 activates expression from Tet-responsive promoters in the presence of doxycycline
   6914..7024    +  CDS            VP48: 3 tandem repeats of the minimal activation domain of herpes simplex virus VP16 (Cheng et al., 2013)
   7071..7645    +  misc_feature   IRES: internal ribosome entry site (IRES) of the encephalomyocarditis virus (EMCV)
   7661..8455    +  CDS            NeoR/KanR: aminoglycoside phosphotransferase from Tn5; aph(3')-II (or nptII); confers resistance to neomycin, kanamycin, and G418 (Geneticin®)
   8483..8566    +  CDS            large T antigen (fragment): large T antigen from SV40 (simian virus 40)
   8600..8623    +  misc_feature   MCS (fragment): pBluescript multiple cloning site
   8623..9211    +  misc_feature   WPRE: woodchuck hepatitis virus posttranscriptional regulatory element
   9212..9231    +  misc_feature   MCS (fragment): pBluescript multiple cloning site
   9233..9733    +  CDS            nef (fragment): NEF_HV1LA - Experimental evidence at protein level: Swiss-Prot protein existence level 1. Extracellular Nef protein targets CD4(+) T-lymphocytes for apoptosis by interacting with CXCR4 surface receptors. From Human immunodeficiency virus type 1 group M subtype B (isolate Lai) (HIV-1).
   9740..9920    +  LTR            5' LTR (truncated): truncated 5' long terminal repeat (LTR) from HIV-1
   9952..10176   +  polyA_signal   bGH poly(A) signal: bovine growth hormone polyadenylation signal
  10180..10201   +  promoter       SV40 promoter (fragment): SV40 enhancer and early promoter
  10222..10650   +  rep_origin     f1 ori (sequence partly withheld): f1 bacteriophage origin of replication; arrow indicates direction of (+) strand synthesis
  10664..10993   +  promoter       SV40 promoter: SV40 enhancer and early promoter
  11041..11088   +  promoter       EM7 promoter: synthetic bacterial promoter&nbsp
  11107..11481   +  CDS            BleoR: antibiotic-binding protein; Sh ble from Streptoalloteichus hindustanus; confers resistance to bleomycin, phleomycin, and Zeocin™
  11491..11616   +  CDS            ble (fragment): BLE_KLEPN - Experimental evidence at protein level: Swiss-Prot protein existence level 1. Binding protein with a strong affinity to the bleomycin family of antibiotics. Binds to CL990; an antimitotic-antibiotic compound. From Klebsiella pneumoniae.
  11611..11732   +  polyA_signal   SV40 poly(A) signal: SV40 polyadenylation signal
  11803..11825   -  protein_bind   lac operator (fragment): The lac repressor binds to the lac operator to inhibit transcription in E. coli. This inhibition can be relieved by adding lactose or isopropyl-β-D-thiogalactopyranoside (IPTG). lac repressor encoded by lacI
  11829..11859   -  promoter       lac promoter: promoter for the E. coli lac operon
  11874..11895   -  protein_bind   CAP binding site: CAP binding activates transcription in the presence of cAMP. E. coli catabolite activator protein
  11908..12000   -  CDS            lacI (fragment): lac repressor; lacI; The lac repressor binds to the lac operator to inhibit transcription in E. coli. This inhibition can be relieved by adding lactose or isopropyl-β-D-thiogalactopyranoside (IPTG).
  12183..12771   -  rep_origin     ori: high-copy-number ColE1/pMB1/pBR322/pUC origin of replication
  12942..13802   -  CDS            AmpR: β-lactamase; bla; confers resistance to ampicillin, carbenicillin, and related antibiotics
  13803..13907   -  promoter       AmpR promoter: bla
>Addgene plasmid #72618 | pSLIK 3XFLAG-wtGATA6-3XAU1 neo | addgene full sequence | sequence record 138473 | Addgene assembled full plasmid sequence
GTCGACGGATCGGGAGATCTCCCGATCCCCTATGGTGCACTCTCAGTACAATCTGCTCTGATGCCGCATA
GTTAAGCCAGTATCTGCTCCCTGCTTGTGTGTTGGAGGTCGCTGAGTAGTGCGCGAGCAAAATTTAAGCT
ACAACAAGGCAAGGCTTGACCGACAATTGCATGAAGAATCTGCTTAGGGTTAGGCGTTTTGCGCTGCTTC
GCGATGTACGGGCCAGATATACGCGTTGACATTGATTATTGACTAGTTATTAATAGTAATCAATTACGGG
GTCATTAGTTCATAGCCCATATATGGAGTTCCGCGTTACATAACTTACGGTAAATGGCCCGCCTGGCTGA
CCGCCCAACGACCCCCGCCCATTGACGTCAATAATGACGTATGTTCCCATAGTAACGCCAATAGGGACTT
TCCATTGACGTCAATGGGTGGAGTATTTACGGTAAACTGCCCACTTGGCAGTACATCAAGTGTATCATAT
GCCAAGTACGCCCCCTATTGACGTCAATGACGGTAAATGGCCCGCCTGGCATTATGCCCAGTACATGACC
TTATGGGACTTTCCTACTTGGCAGTACATCTACGTATTAGTCATCGCTATTACCATGGTGATGCGGTTTT
GGCAGTACATCAATGGGCGTGGATAGCGGTTTGACTCACGGGGATTTCCAAGTCTCCACCCCATTGACGT
CAATGGGAGTTTGTTTTGGCACCAAAATCAACGGGACTTTCCAAAATGTCGTAACAACTCCGCCCCATTG
ACGCAAATGGGCGGTAGGCGTGTACGGTGGGAGGTCTATATAAGCAGCGCGTTTTGCCTGTACTGGGTCT
CTCTGGTTAGACCAGATCTGAGCCTGGGAGCTCTCTGGCTAACTAGGGAACCCACTGCTTAAGCCTCAAT
AAAGCTTGCCTTGAGTGCTTCAAGTAGTGTGTGCCCGTCTGTTGTGTGACTCTGGTAACTAGAGATCCCT
CAGACCCTTTTAGTCAGTGTGGAAAATCTCTAGCAGTGGCGCCCGAACAGGGACTTGAAAGCGAAAGGGA
AACCAGAGGAGCTCTCTCGACGCAGGACTCGGCTTGCTGAAGCGCGCACGGCAAGAGGCGAGGGGCGGCG
ACTGGTGAGTACGCCAAAAATTTTGACTAGCGGAGGCTAGAAGGAGAGAGATGGGTGCGAGAGCGTCAGT
ATTAAGCGGGGGAGAATTAGATCGCGATGGGAAAAAATTCGGTTAAGGCCAGGGGGAAAGAAAAAATATA
AATTAAAACATATAGTATGGGCAAGCAGGGAGCTAGAACGATTCGCAGTTAATCCTGGCCTGTTAGAAAC
ATCAGAAGGCTGTAGACAAATACTGGGACAGCTACAACCATCCCTTCAGACAGGATCAGAAGAACTTAGA
TCATTATATAATACAGTAGCAACCCTCTATTGTGTGCATCAAAGGATAGAGATAAAAGACACCAAGGAAG
CTTTAGACAAGATAGAGGAAGAGCAAAACAAAAGTAAGACCACCGCACAGCAAGCGGCCGCTGATCTTCA
GACCTGGAGGAGGAGATATGAGGGACAATTGGAGAAGTGAATTATATAAATATAAAGTAGTAAAAATTGA
ACCATTAGGAGTAGCACCCACCAAGGCAAAGAGAAGAGTGGTGCAGAGAGAAAAAAGAGCAGTGGGAATA
GGAGCTTTGTTCCTTGGGTTCTTGGGAGCAGCAGGAAGCACTATGGGCGCAGCGTCAATGACGCTGACGG
TACAGGCCAGACAATTATTGTCTGGTATAGTGCAGCAGCAGAACAATTTGCTGAGGGCTATTGAGGCGCA
ACAGCATCTGTTGCAACTCACAGTCTGGGGCATCAAGCAGCTCCAGGCAAGAATCCTGGCTGTGGAAAGA
TACCTAAAGGATCAACAGCTCCTGGGGATTTGGGGTTGCTCTGGAAAACTCATTTGCACCACTGCTGTGC
CTTGGAATGCTAGTTGGAGTAATAAATCTCTGGAACAGATTTGGAATCACACGACCTGGATGGAGTGGGA
CAGAGAAATTAACAATTACACAAGCTTAATACACTCCTTAATTGAAGAATCGCAAAACCAGCAAGAAAAG
AATGAACAAGAATTATTGGAATTAGATAAATGGGCAAGTTTGTGGAATTGGTTTAACATAACAAATTGGC
TGTGGTATATAAAATTATTCATAATGATAGTAGGAGGCTTGGTAGGTTTAAGAATAGTTTTTGCTGTACT
TTCTATAGTGAATAGAGTTAGGCAGGGATATTCACCATTATCGTTTCAGACCCACCTCCCAACCCCGAGG
GGACCCGACAGGCCCGAAGGAATAGAAGAAGAAGGTGGAGAGAGAGACAGAGACAGATCCATTCGATTAG
TGAACGGATCGGCACTGCGTGCGCCAATTCTGCAGACAAATGGCAGTATTCATCCACAATTTTAAAAGAA
AAGGGGGGATTGGGGGGTACAGTGCAGGGGAAAGAATAGTAGACATAATAGCAACAGACATACAAACTAA
AGAATTACAAAAACAAATTACAAAAATTCAAAATTTTCGGGTTTATTACAGGGACAGCAGAGATCCAGTT
TGGTTAATTCTAGACAGTTATCAACAAGTTTGTACAAAAAAGCAGGCTTTAAAGGAACCAATTCAGTCGA
CTGGATCCCGAGTTTACTCCCTATCAGTGATAGAGAACGTATGTCGAGTTTACTCCCTATCAGTGATAGA
GAACGATGTCGAGTTTACTCCCTATCAGTGATAGAGAACGTATGTCGAGTTTACTCCCTATCAGTGATAG
AGAACGTATGTCGAGTTTACTCCCTATCAGTGATAGAGAACGTATGTCGAGTTTATCCCTATCAGTGATA
GAGAACGTATGTCGAGTTTACTCCCTATCAGTGATAGAGAACGTATGTCGAGGTAGGCGTGTACGGTGGG
AGGCCTATATAAGCAGAGCTCGTTTAGTGAACCGTCAGATCGCCACTAGTATGGACTACAAGGATGACGA
TGACAAGGACTACAAGGATGACGATGACAAGGACTACAAGGATGACGATGACAAGATGGCCTTGACTGAC
GGCGGCTGGTGCTTGCCGAAGCGCTTCGGGGCCGCGGGTGCGGACGCCAGCGACTCCAGAGCCTTTCCAG
CGCGGGAGCCCTCCACGCCGCCTTCCCCCATCTCTTCCTCGTCCTCCTCCTGCTCCCGGGGCGGAGAGCG
GGGCCCCGGCGGCGCCAGCAACTGCGGGACGCCTCAGCTCGACACGGAGGCGGCGGCCGGACCCCCGGCC
CGCTCGCTGCTGCTCAGTTCCTACGCTTCGCATCCCTTCGGGGCTCCCCACGGACCTTCGGCGCCTGGGG
TCGCGGGCCCCGGGGGCAACCTGTCGAGCTGGGAGGACTTGCTGCTGTTCACTGACCTCGACCAAGCCGC
GACCGCCAGCAAGCTGCTGTGGTCCAGCCGCGGCGCCAAGCTGAGCCCCTTCGCACCCGAGCAGCCGGAG
GAGATGTACCAGACCCTCGCCGCTCTCTCCAGCCAGGGTCCGGCCGCCTACGACGGCGCGCCCGGCGGCT
TCGTGCACTCTGCGGCCGCGGCGGCAGCAGCCGCGGCGGCGGCCAGCTCCCCGGTCTACGTGCCCACCAC
CCGCGTGGGTTCCATGCTGCCCGGCCTACCGTACCACCTGCAGGGGTCGGGCAGTGGGCCAGCCAACCAC
GCGGGCGGCGCGGGCGCGCACCCCGGCTGGCCTCAGGCCTCGGCCGACAGCCCTCCATACGGCAGCGGAG
GCGGCGCGGCTGGCGGCGGGGCCGCGGGGCCTGGCGGCGCTGGCTCAGCCGCGGCGCACGTCTCGGCGCG
CTTCCCCTACTCTCCCAGCCCGCCCATGGCCAACGGCGCCGCGCGGGAGCCGGGAGGCTACGCGGCGGCG
GGCAGTGGGGGCGCGGGAGGCGTGAGCGGCGGCGGCAGTAGCCTGGCGGCCATGGGCGGCCGCGAGCCCC
AGTACAGCTCGCTGTCGGCCGCGCGGCCGCTGAACGGGACGTACCACCACCACCACCACCACCACCACCA
CCATCCGAGCCCCTACTCGCCCTACGTGGGGGCGCCACTGACGCCTGCCTGGCCCGCCGGACCCTTCGAG
ACCCCGGTGCTGCACAGCCTGCAGAGCCGCGCCGGAGCCCCGCTCCCGGTGCCCCGGGGTCCCAGTGCAG
ACCTGCTGGAGGACCTGTCCGAGAGCCGCGAGTGCGTGAACTGCGGCTCCATCCAGACGCCGCTGTGGCG
GCGGGACGGCACCGGCCACTACCTGTGCAACGCCTGCGGGCTCTACAGCAAGATGAACGGCCTCAGCCGG
CCCCTCATCAAGCCGCAGAAGCGCGTGCCTTCATCACGGCGGCTTGGATTGTCCTGTGCCAACTGTCACA
CCACAACTACCACCTTATGGCGCAGAAACGCCGAGGGTGAACCCGTGTGCAATGCTTGTGGACTCTACAT
GAAACTCCATGGGGTGCCCAGACCACTTGCTATGAAAAAAGAGGGAATTCAAACCAGGAAACGAAAACCT
AAGAACATAAATAAATCAAAGACTTGCTCTGGTAATAGCAATAATTCCATTCCCATGACTCCAACTTCCA
CCTCTTCTAACTCAGATGATTGCAGCAAAAATACTTCCCCCACAACACAACCTACAGCCTCAGGGGCGGG
TGCCCCGGTGATGACTGGTGCGGGAGAGAGCACCAATCCCGAGAACAGCGAGCTCAAGTATTCGGGTCAA
GATGGGCTCTACATAGGCGTCAGTCTCGCCTCGCCGGCCGAAGTCACGTCCTCCGTGCGACCGGATTCCT
GGTGCGCCCTGGCCCTGGCCGACACCTACCGCTACATCGACACCTACCGCTACATCGACACCTACCGCTA
CATCTAACAATTGGAAGACTAATGCGTTTTCGAGATATCTAGACCCAGCTTTCTTGTACAAAGTGGTTGA
TAACATCTCGAGCCATAAAGATGGTTAATTAACCCACCCAAGATCTGGCCTCCGCGCCGGGTTTTGGCGC
CTCCCGCGGGCGCCCCCCTCCTCACGGCGAGCGCTGCCACGTCAGACGAAGGGCGCAGCGAGCGTCCTGA
TCCTTCCGCCCGGACGCTCAGGACAGCGGCCCGCTGCTCATAAGACTCGGCCTTAGAACCCCAGTATCAG
CAGAAGGACATTTTAGGACGGGACTTGGGTGACTCTAGGGCACTGGTTTTCTTTCCAGAGAGCGGAACAG
GCGAGGAAAAGTAGTCCCTTCTCGGCGATTCTGCGGAGGGATCTCCGTGGGGCGGTGAACGCCGATGATT
ATATAAGGACGCGCCGGGTGTGGCACAGCTAGTTCCGTCGCAGCCGGGATTTGGGTCGCGGTTCTTGTTT
GTGGATCGCTGTGATCGTCACTTGGTGAGTAGCGGGCTGCTGGGCTGGCCGGGGCTTTCGTGGCCGCCGG
GCCGCTCGGTGGGACGGAAGCGTGTGGAGAGACCGCCAAGGGCTGTAGTCTGGGTCCGCGAGCAAGGTTG
CCCTGAACTGGGGGTTGGGGGGAGCGCAGCAAAATGGCGGCTGTTCCCGAGTCTTGAATGGAAGACGCTT
GTGAGGCGGGCTGTGAGGTCGTTGAAACAAGGTGGGGGGCATGGTGGGCGGCAAGAACCCAAGGTCTTGA
GGCCTTCGCTAATGCGGGAAAGCTCTTATTCGGGTGAGATGGGCTGGGGCACCATCTGGGGACCCTGACG
TGAAGTTTGTCACTGACTGGAGAACTCGGTTTGTCGTCTGTTGCGGGGGCGGCAGTTATGGCGGTGCCGT
TGGGCAGTGCACCCGTACCTTTGGGAGCGCGCGCCCTCGTCGTGTCGTGACGTCACCCGTTCTGTTGGCT
TATAATGCAGGGTGGGGCCACCTGCCGGTAGGTGTGCGGTAGGCTTTTCTCCGTCGCAGGACGCAGGGTT
CGGGCCTAGGGTAGGCTCTCCTGAATCGACAGGCGCCGGACCTCTGGTGAGGGGAGGGATAAGTGAGGCG
TCAGTTTCTTTGGTCGGTTTTATGTACCTATCTTCTTAAGTAGCTGAAGCTCCGGTTTTGAACTATGCGC
TCGGGGTTGGCGAGTGTGTTTTGTGAAGTTTTTTAGGCACCTTTTGAAATGTAATCATTTGGGTCAATAT
GTAATTTTCAGTGTTAGACTAGTAAATTGTCCGCTAAATTCTGGCCGTTTTTGGCTTTTTTGTTAGACGA
AGCTTGGTACCGAGCTCGGATCTCCACCCCGTACCGGTCCTGCAGTCGAATTCACCATGTCTAGACTGGA
CAAGAGCAAAGTCATAAACGGAGCTCTGGAATTACTCAATGGTGTCGGTATCGAAGGCCTGACGACAAGG
AAACTCGCTCAAAAGCTGGGAGTTGAGCAGCCTACCCTGTACTGGCACGTGAAGAACAAGCGGGCCCTGC
TCGATGCCCTGCCAATCGAGATGCTGGACAGGCATCATACCCACTTCTGCCCCCTGGAAGGCGAGTCATG
GCAAGACTTTCTGCGGAACAACGCCAAGTCATACCGCTGTGCTCTCCTCTCACATCGCGACGGGGCTAAA
GTGCATCTCGGCACCCGCCCAACAGAGAAACAGTACGAAACCCTGGAAAATCAGCTCGCGTTCCTGTGTC
AGCAAGGCTTCTCCCTGGAGAACGCACTGTACGCTCTGTCCGCCGTGGGCCACTTTACACTGGGCTGCGT
ATTGGAGGAACAGGAGCATCAAGTAGCAAAAGAGGAAAGAGAGACACCTACCACCGATTCTATGCCCCCA
CTTCTGAGACAAGCAATTGAGCTGTTCGACCGGCAGGGAGCCGAACCTGCCTTCCTTTTCGGCCTGGAAC
TAATCATATGTGGCCTGGAGAAACAGCTAAAGTGCGAAAGCGGCGGGCCGACCGACGCCCTTGACGATTT
TGACTTAGACATGCTCCCAGCCGATGCCCTTGACGACTTTGACCTTGATATGCTGCCTGCTGACGCTCTT
GACGATTTTGACCTTGACATGCTCCCCGGGTAACTAAGTAAGGATCCGCGGCCGCACTAGAGGAATTCCG
CCCCTCTCCCTCCCCCCCCCCTAACGTTACTGGCCGAAGCCGCTTGGAATAAGGCCGGTGTGTGTTTGTC
TATATGTTATTTTCCACCATATTGCCGTCTTTTGGCAATGTGAGGGCCCGGAAACCTGGCCCTGTCTTCT
TGACGAGCATTCCTAGGGGTCTTTCCCCTCTCGCCAAAGGAATGCAAGGTCTGTTGAATGTCGTGAAGGA
AGCAGTTCCTCTGGAAGCTTCTTGAAGACAAACAACGTCTGTAGCGACCCTTTGCAGGCAGCGGAACCCC
CCACCTGGCGACAGGTGCCTCTGCGGCCAAAAGCCACGTGTATAAGATACACCTGCAAAGGCGGCACAAC
CCCAGTGCCACGTTGTGAGTTGGATAGTTGTGGAAAGAGTCAAATGGCTCTCCTCAAGCGTAGTCAACAA
GGGGCTGAAGGATGCCCAGAAGGTACCCCATTGTATGGGAATCTGATCTGGGGCCTCGGTGCACATGCTT
TACATGTGTTTAGTCGAGGTTAAAAAAACGTCTAGGCCCCCCGAACCACGGGGACGTGGTTTTCCTTTGA
AAAACACGATGATAAGCTTACCGGTCCACCATGATTGAACAAGATGGATTGCACGCAGGTTCTCCGGCCG
CTTGGGTGGAGAGGCTATTCGGCTATGACTGGGCACAACAGACAATCGGCTGCTCTGATGCCGCCGTGTT
CCGGCTGTCAGCGCAGGGGCGCCCGGTTCTTTTTGTCAAGACCGACCTGTCCGGTGCCCTGAATGAACTG
CAAGACGAGGCAGCGCGGCTATCGTGGCTGGCCACGACGGGCGTTCCTTGCGCAGCTGTGCTCGACGTTG
TCACTGAAGCGGGAAGGGACTGGCTGCTATTGGGCGAAGTGCCGGGGCAGGATCTCCTGTCATCTCACCT
TGCTCCTGCCGAGAAAGTATCCATCATGGCTGATGCAATGCGGCGGCTGCATACGCTTGATCCGGCTACC
TGCCCATTCGACCACCAAGCGAAACATCGCATCGAGCGAGCACGTACTCGGATGGAAGCCGGTCTTGTCG
ATCAGGATGATCTGGACGAAGAGCATCAGGGGCTCGCGCCAGCCGAACTGTTCGCCAGGCTCAAGGCGAG
CATGCCCGACGGCGAGGATCTCGTCGTGACCCATGGCGATGCCTGCTTGCCGAATATCATGGTGGAAAAT
GGCCGCTTTTCTGGATTCATCGACTGTGGCCGGCTGGGTGTGGCGGACCGCTATCAGGACATAGCGTTGG
CTACCCGTGATATTGCTGAAGAGCTTGGCGGCGAATGGGCTGACCGCTTCCTCGTGCTTTACGGTATCGC
CGCTCCCGATTCGCAGCGCATCGCCTTCTATCGCCTTCTTGACGAGTTCTTCTGATGTACAAGTAAAGCG
GCCGCGACTCTAGATCATAATCAGCCATACCACATTTGTAGAGGTTTTACTTGCTTTAAAAAACCTCCCA
CACCTCCCCCTGAACCTGAAACATAAAATGAATGCAATTGTTGTTGTTTAGTCCCTCCCAATTCGATATC
AAGCTTATCGATAATCAACCTCTGGATTACAAAATTTGTGAAAGATTGACTGGTATTCTTAACTATGTTG
CTCCTTTTACGCTATGTGGATACGCTGCTTTAATGCCTTTGTATCATGCTATTGCTTCCCGTATGGCTTT
CATTTTCTCCTCCTTGTATAAATCCTGGTTGCTGTCTCTTTATGAGGAGTTGTGGCCCGTTGTCAGGCAA
CGTGGCGTGGTGTGCACTGTGTTTGCTGACGCAACCCCCACTGGTTGGGGCATTGCCACCACCTGTCAGC
TCCTTTCCGGGACTTTCGCTTTCCCCCTCCCTATTGCCACGGCGGAACTCATCGCCGCCTGCCTTGCCCG
CTGCTGGACAGGGGCTCGGCTGTTGGGCACTGACAATTCCGTGGTGTTGTCGGGGAAATCATCGTCCTTT
CCTTGGCTGCTCGCCTGTGTTGCCACCTGGATTCTGCGCGGGACGTCCTTCTGCTACGTCCCTTCGGCCC
TCAATCCAGCGGACCTTCCTTCCCGCGGCCTGCTGCCGGCTCTGCGGCCTCTTCCGCGTCTTCGCCTTCG
CCCTCAGACGAGTCGGATCTCCCTTTGGGCCGCCTCCCCGCATCGATACCGTCGACCTCGATCGAGACCT
AGAAAAACATGGAGCAATCACAAGTAGCAATACAGCAGCTACCAATGCTGATTGTGCCTGGCTAGAAGCA
CAAGAGGAGGAGGAGGTGGGTTTTCCAGTCACACCTCAGGTACCTTTAAGACCAATGACTTACAAGGCAG
CTGTAGATCTTAGCCACTTTTTAAAAGAAAAGGGGGGACTGGAAGGGCTAATTCACTCCCAACGAAGACA
AGATATCCTTGATCTGTGGATCTACCACACACAAGGCTACTTCCCTGATTGGCAGAACTACACACCAGGG
CCAGGGATCAGATATCCACTGACCTTTGGATGGTGCTACAAGCTAGTACCAGTTGAGCAAGAGAAGGTAG
AAGAAGCCAATGAAGGAGAGAACACCCGCTTGTTACACCCTGTGAGCCTGCATGGGATGGATGACCCGGA
GAGAGAAGTATTAGAGTGGAGGTTTGACAGCCGCCTAGCATTTCATCACATGGCCCGAGAGCTGCATCCG
GACTGTACTGGGTCTCTCTGGTTAGACCAGATCTGAGCCTGGGAGCTCTCTGGCTAACTAGGGAACCCAC
TGCTTAAGCCTCAATAAAGCTTGCCTTGAGTGCTTCAAGTAGTGTGTGCCCGTCTGTTGTGTGACTCTGG
TAACTAGAGATCCCTCAGACCCTTTTAGTCAGTGTGGAAAATCTCTAGCAGGGCCCGTTTAAACCCGCTG
ATCAGCCTCGACTGTGCCTTCTAGTTGCCAGCCATCTGTTGTTTGCCCCTCCCCCGTGCCTTCCTTGACC
CTGGAAGGTGCCACTCCCACTGTCCTTTCCTAATAAAATGAGGAAATTGCATCGCATTGTCTGAGTAGGT
GTCATTCTATTCTGGGGGGTGGGGTGGGGCAGGACAGCAAGGGGGAGGATTGGGAAGACAATAGCAGGCA
TGCTGGGGATGCGGTGGGCTCTATGGCTTCTGAGGCGGAAAGAACCAGCTGGGGCTCTAGGGGGTATCCC
C
[124 nt withheld, positions 10222-10345]
C
[91 nt withheld, positions 10347-10437]
A
[49 nt withheld, positions 10439-10487]
CCTTTGACGTTGGAGTCCACGTTCTTT
[37 nt withheld, positions 10515-10551]
ACCCTATCTCGGTCTATTCTTTTGATTTATAAGGGATTTTGCCGATTTCGGCCTATTGGTTAAAAAATGA
GCTGATTTAACAAAAATTTAACGCGAATTAATTCTGTGGAATGTGTGTCAGTTAGGGTGTGGAAAGTCCC
CAGGCTCCCCAGCAGGCAGAAGTATGCAAAGCATGCATCTCAATTAGTCAGCAACCAGGTGTGGAAAGTC
CCCAGGCTCCCCAGCAGGCAGAAGTATGCAAAGCATGCATCTCAATTAGTCAGCAACCATAGTCCCGCCC
CTAACTCCGCCCATCCCGCCCCTAACTCCGCCCAGTTCCGCCCATTCTCCGCCCCATGGCTGACTAATTT
TTTTTATTTATGCAGAGGCCGAGGCCGCCTCTGCCTCTGAGCTATTCCAGAAGTAGTGAGGAGGCTTTTT
TGGAGGCCTAGGCTTTTGCAAAAAGCTCCCGGGAGCTTGTATATCCATTTTCGGATCTGATCAGCACGTG
TTGACAATTAATCATCGGCATAGTATATCGGCATAGTATAATACGACAAGGTGAGGAACTAAACCATGGC
CAAGTTGACCAGTGCCGTTCCGGTGCTCACCGCGCGCGACGTCGCCGGAGCGGTCGAGTTCTGGACCGAC
CGGCTCGGGTTCTCCCGGGACTTCGTGGAGGACGACTTCGCCGGTGTGGTCCGGGACGACGTGACCCTGT
TCATCAGCGCGGTCCAGGACCAGGTGGTGCCGGACAACACCCTGGCCTGGGTGTGGGTGCGCGGCCTGGA
CGAGCTGTACGCCGAGTGGTCGGAGGTCGTGTCCACGAACTTCCGGGACGCCTCCGGGCCGGCCATGACC
GAGATCGGCGAGCAGCCGTGGGGGCGGGAGTTCGCCCTGCGCGACCCGGCCGGCAACTGCGTGCACTTCG
TGGCCGAGGAGCAGGACTGACACGTGCTACGAGATTTCGATTCCACCGCCGCCTTCTATGAAAGGTTGGG
CTTCGGAATCGTTTTCCGGGACGCCGGCTGGATGATCCTCCAGCGCGGGGATCTCATGCTGGAGTTCTTC
GCCCACCCCAACTTGTTTATTGCAGCTTATAATGGTTACAAATAAAGCAATAGCATCACAAATTTCACAA
ATAAAGCATTTTTTTCACTGCATTCTAGTTGTGGTTTGTCCAAACTCATCAATGTATCTTATCATGTCTG
TATACCGTCGACCTCTAGCTAGAGCTTGGCGTAATCATGGTCATAGCTGTTTCCTGTGTGAAATTGTTAT
CCGCTCACAATTCCACACAACATACGAGCCGGAAGCATAAAGTGTAAAGCCTGGGGTGCCTAATGAGTGA
GCTAACTCACATTAATTGCGTTGCGCTCACTGCCCGCTTTCCAGTCGGGAAACCTGTCGTGCCAGCTGCA
TTAATGAATCGGCCAACGCGCGGGGAGAGGCGGTTTGCGTATTGGGCGCTCTTCCGCTTCCTCGCTCACT
GACTCGCTGCGCTCGGTCGTTCGGCTGCGGCGAGCGGTATCAGCTCACTCAAAGGCGGTAATACGGTTAT
CCACAGAATCAGGGGATAACGCAGGAAAGAACATGTGAGCAAAAGGCCAGCAAAAGGCCAGGAACCGTAA
AAAGGCCGCGTTGCTGGCGTTTTTCCATAGGCTCCGCCCCCCTGACGAGCATCACAAAAATCGACGCTCA
AGTCAGAGGTGGCGAAACCCGACAGGACTATAAAGATACCAGGCGTTTCCCCCTGGAAGCTCCCTCGTGC
GCTCTCCTGTTCCGACCCTGCCGCTTACCGGATACCTGTCCGCCTTTCTCCCTTCGGGAAGCGTGGCGCT
TTCTCATAGCTCACGCTGTAGGTATCTCAGTTCGGTGTAGGTCGTTCGCTCCAAGCTGGGCTGTGTGCAC
GAACCCCCCGTTCAGCCCGACCGCTGCGCCTTATCCGGTAACTATCGTCTTGAGTCCAACCCGGTAAGAC
ACGACTTATCGCCACTGGCAGCAGCCACTGGTAACAGGATTAGCAGAGCGAGGTATGTAGGCGGTGCTAC
AGAGTTCTTGAAGTGGTGGCCTAACTACGGCTACACTAGAAGAACAGTATTTGGTATCTGCGCTCTGCTG
AAGCCAGTTACCTTCGGAAAAAGAGTTGGTAGCTCTTGATCCGGCAAACAAACCACCGCTGGTAGCGGTG
GTTTTTTTGTTTGCAAGCAGCAGATTACGCGCAGAAAAAAAGGATCTCAAGAAGATCCTTTGATCTTTTC
TACGGGGTCTGACGCTCAGTGGAACGAAAACTCACGTTAAGGGATTTTGGTCATGAGATTATCAAAAAGG
ATCTTCACCTAGATCCTTTTAAATTAAAAATGAAGTTTTAAATCAATCTAAAGTATATATGAGTAAACTT
GGTCTGACAGTTACCAATGCTTAATCAGTGAGGCACCTATCTCAGCGATCTGTCTATTTCGTTCATCCAT
AGTTGCCTGACTCCCCGTCGTGTAGATAACTACGATACGGGAGGGCTTACCATCTGGCCCCAGTGCTGCA
ATGATACCGCGAGACCCACGCTCACCGGCTCCAGATTTATCAGCAATAAACCAGCCAGCCGGAAGGGCCG
AGCGCAGAAGTGGTCCTGCAACTTTATCCGCCTCCATCCAGTCTATTAATTGTTGCCGGGAAGCTAGAGT
AAGTAGTTCGCCAGTTAATAGTTTGCGCAACGTTGTTGCCATTGCTACAGGCATCGTGGTGTCACGCTCG
TCGTTTGGTATGGCTTCATTCAGCTCCGGTTCCCAACGATCAAGGCGAGTTACATGATCCCCCATGTTGT
GCAAAAAAGCGGTTAGCTCCTTCGGTCCTCCGATCGTTGTCAGAAGTAAGTTGGCCGCAGTGTTATCACT
CATGGTTATGGCAGCACTGCATAATTCTCTTACTGTCATGCCATCCGTAAGATGCTTTTCTGTGACTGGT
GAGTACTCAACCAAGTCATTCTGAGAATAGTGTATGCGGCGACCGAGTTGCTCTTGCCCGGCGTCAATAC
GGGATAATACCGCGCCACATAGCAGAACTTTAAAAGTGCTCATCATTGGAAAACGTTCTTCGGGGCGAAA
ACTCTCAAGGATCTTACCGCTGTTGAGATCCAGTTCGATGTAACCCACTCGTGCACCCAACTGATCTTCA
GCATCTTTTACTTTCACCAGCGTTTCTGGGTGAGCAAAAACAGGAAGGCAAAATGCCGCAAAAAAGGGAA
TAAGGGCGACACGGAAATGTTGAATACTCATACTCTTCCTTTTTCAATATTATTGAAGCATTTATCAGGG
TTATTGTCTCATGAGCGGATACATATTTGAATGTATTTAGAAAAATAAACAAATAGGGGTTCCGCGCACA
TTTCCCCGAAAAGTGCCACCTGAC
