>Addgene plasmid #72618 | pSLIK 3XFLAG-wtGATA6-3XAU1 neo | addgene partial sequence | sequence record 138401 | pCEP-fwd 5'-AGAGCTCGTTTAGTGAACCG-3'
ATGGACTACAAGGATGACGATGACAAGGACTACAAGGATGACGATGACAAGGACTACAAGGATGACGATG
ACAAGATGGCCTTGACTGACGGCGGCTGGTGCTTGCCGAAGCGCTTCGGGGCCGCGGGTGCGGACGCCAG
CGACTCCAGAGCCTTTCCAGCGCGGGAGCCCTCCACGCCGCCTTCCCCCATCTCTTCCTCGTCCTCCTCC
TGCTCCCGGGGCGGAGAGCGGGGCCCCGGCGGCGCCAGCAACTGCGGGACGCCTCAGCTCGACACGGAGG
CGGCGGCCGGACCCCCGGCCCGCTCGCTGCTGCTCAGTTCCTACGCTTCGCATCCCTTCGGGGCTCCCCA
CGGACCTTCGGCGCCTGGGGTCGCGGGCCCCGGGGGCAACCTGTCGAGCTGGGAGGACTTGCTGCTGTTC
ACTGACCTCGACCAAGCCGCGACCGCCAGCAAGCTGCTGTGGTCCAGCCGCGGCGCCAAGCTGAGCCCCT
TCGCACCCGAGCAGCCGGAGGAGATGTACCAGACCCTCGCCGCTCTCTCCAGCCAGGGTCCGGCCGCCTA
CGACG
