>Addgene plasmid #72618 | pSLIK 3XFLAG-wtGATA6-3XAU1 neo | addgene partial sequence | sequence record 138413 | hUBCpro-R 5'-CTAAGGCCGAGTCTTATGAGCAG-3'
CGTCCGGGCGGAAGGATCAGGACGCTCGCTGCGCCCTTCGTCTGACGTGGCAGCGCTCGCCGTGAGGAGG
GGGGCGCCCGCGGGAGGCGCCAAAACCCGGCGCGGAGGCCAGATCTTGGGTGGGTTAATTAACCATCTTT
ATGGCTCGAGATGTTATCAACCACTTTGTACAAGAAAGCTGGGTCTAGATATCTCGAAAACGCATTAGTC
TTCCAATTGTTAGATGTAGCGGTAGGTGTCGATGTAGCGGTAGGTGTCGATGTAGCGGTAGGTGTCGGCC
AGGGCCAGGGCGCACCAGGAATCCGGTCGCACGGAGGACGTGACTTCGGCCGGCGAGGCGAGACTGACGC
CTATGTAGAGCCCATCTTGACCCGAATACTTGAGCTCGCTGTTCTCGGGATTGGTGCTCTCTCCCGCACC
AGTCATCACCGGGGCACCCGCCCCTGAGGCTGTAGGTTGTGTTGTGGGGGAAGTATTTTTGCTGCAATCA
TCTGAGTTAGAAGAGGTGGAAGTTGGAGTCATGGGAATGGAATTATTGCTATTACCAGAGCAAGTCTTTG
ATTTATTTATGTTCTTAGGTTTTCGTTTCCTGGTTTGAATTCCCTCTTTTTTCATAGCAAGTGGTCTGGG
CACCCCATGGAGTTTCATGT
